Addgene plasmid #223992: AiP12423 - pAAV-AiE0461m-minBG-SYFP2-WPRE3-BGHpA (Alias: CN2423)
Purpose: AiE0461m is an enhancer sequence, designed to drive AAV-mediated transgene expression in cortical L5_ET neurons
Depositing lab: Allen Institute for Brain Science & Jonathan Ting. Depositing organization: Allen Institute. Publication: A suite of enhancer AAVs and transgenic mouse lines for genetic access to cortical cell types. Ben-Simon Y, Hooper M, Narayan S, Daigle TL, Dwivedi D, Way SW, Oster A, Stafford DA, Mich JK, Taormina MJ, Martinez RA, Opitz-Araya X, Roth JR, Alexander JR, Allen S, Amster A, Arbuckle J, Ayala A, Baker PM, Bakken TE, Barcelli T, Barta S, Bendrick J, Bertagnolli D, Bielstein C, Bishwakarma P, Bowlus J, Boyer G, Brouner K, Casian B, Casper T, Chakka AB, Chakrabarty R, Chance RK, Chavan S, Clark M, Colbert K, Collman F, Daniel S, Departee M, DiValentin P, Donadio N, Dotson N, Egdorf T, Fliss T, Gabitto M, Garcia J, Gary A, Gasperini M, Gloe J, Goldy J, Gore BB, Graybuck L, Greisman N, Haeseleer F, Halterman C, Haradon Z, Hastings SD, Helback O, Ho W, Hockemeyer D, Huang C, Huff S, Hunker A, Johansen N, Jones D, Juneau Z, Kalmbach B, Kannan M, Khem S, Kussick E, Kutsal R, Larsen R, Lee C, Lee AY, Leibly M, Lenz GH, Li S, Liang E, Lusk N, Madigan Z, Malloy J, Malone J, McCue R, Melchor J, Mollenkopf T, Moosman S, Morin E, Newman D, Ng L, Ngo K, Omstead V, Otto S, Oyama A, Pena N, Pham T, Phillips E, Pom CA, Potekhina L, Ransford S, Ray PL, Rette D, Reynoldson C, Rimorin C, Rocha D, Ruiz A, Sanchez REA, Sawyer L, Sedeno-Cortes A, Sevigny JP, Shapovalova N, Shepard N, Shulga L, Sigler AR, Siverts L, Soliman S, Somasundaram S, Staats B, Stewart K, Szelenyi E, Tieu M, Trader C, Tran A, van Velthoven CTJ, Walker M, Wang Y, Weed N, Wirthlin M, Wood T, Wynalda B, Yao Z, Zhou T, Ariza J, Dee N, Reding M, Ronellenfitch K, Mufti S, Sunkin SM, Smith KA, Esposito L, Waters J, Thyagarajan B, Yao S, Lein ES, Zeng H, Levi BP, Ngai J, Ting JT, Tasic B. Cell. 2025 May 16:S0092-8674(25)00513-6. doi: 10.1016/j.cell.2025.05.002. PubMed 40403729.
Backbone
  Vector backbone: pAAV
  Vector type: AAV
Growth in bacteria
  Bacterial resistance: Ampicillin, 100 μg/mL
  Growth temperature: 30°C
  Growth strain: NEB Stable
  Copy number: High Copy
Gene/Insert
  Gene/Insert name: SYFP2
  Species: Synthetic
  Mutation: NA
  Promoter: minBG
  Cloning method: Other
Terms and licenses: Academic/Nonprofit Terms; Industry Terms: Not Available to Industry
Depositor comments: Cloning Method: RE Cloning
How to cite: AiP12423 - pAAV-AiE0461m-minBG-SYFP2-WPRE3-BGHpA (Alias: CN2423) was a gift from Allen Institute for Brain Science & Jonathan Ting (Addgene plasmid # 223992 ; http://n2t.net/addgene:223992 ; RRID:Addgene_223992)
