[The description below was written by a language model from this plasmid's Addgene catalogue record and pLannotate feature annotations shown in this document.]
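Description:
AiP12423 - pAAV-AiE0461m-minBG-SYFP2-WPRE3-BGHpA (alias CN2423) is a 4.9 kb AAV transfer plasmid built on a pAAV backbone and intended for packaging a cell-type-targeting reporter genome into recombinant adeno-associated virus. Two AAV2 inverted terminal repeats flank the expression cassette and supply the cis signals needed for replication and encapsidation of the intervening DNA when helper functions are provided in trans. Outside the ITRs, the bacterial portion carries a high-copy ColE1/pUC-type origin, an ampicillin resistance gene (β-lactamase) with its own promoter, and an M13 phage origin. The short bom and rop matches are backbone remnants rather than functional elements.

The payload pairs the enhancer AiE0461m with a minimal beta-globin promoter (minBG). Neither element was recognised by the automated annotation, but by the construct name they would sit in the unannotated stretch between the left ITR and the coding sequence. A minimal promoter has little activity of its own, so expression depends on the enhancer, which the record describes as designed to drive AAV-mediated transgene expression in cortical layer 5 extratelencephalic (L5_ET) neurons. The reporter is SYFP2, a fast-maturing monomeric yellow fluorescent protein derived from Aequorea victoria. Downstream, two adjacent WPRE fragments correspond to the shortened WPRE3 element, which enhances transcript stability and expression while saving packaging space, and this is followed by the bovine growth hormone polyadenylation signal. The construct belongs to a suite of enhancer AAVs for genetic access to cortical cell types and serves to fluorescently label the targeted neuron population after viral delivery.
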