Features (pLannotate 1.2.2; 13 found; start..end, strand, type, name):
      1..141     -  repeat_region  AAV2 ITR: inverted terminal repeat of adeno-associated virus serotype 2 inverted
    933..1649    +  CDS            SYFP2: SYFP2 is a basic (constitutively fluorescent) yellow fluorescent protein published in 2006, derived from Aequorea victoria. It is reported to be a very rapidly-maturing monomer with moderate acid sensitivity.
   1689..1846    +  misc_feature   WPRE (fragment): woodchuck hepatitis virus posttranscriptional regulatory element
   1852..1932    +  misc_feature   WPRE (fragment): woodchuck hepatitis virus posttranscriptional regulatory element
   1949..2060    +  polyA_signal   bGH poly(A) signal: bovine growth hormone polyadenylation signal
   2178..2318    +  repeat_region  AAV2 ITR: inverted terminal repeat of adeno-associated virus serotype 2 inverted
   2323..2374    -  misc_feature   bom (fragment): basis of mobility region from pBR322
   2393..2773    +  rep_origin     M13 ori (sequence partly withheld): M13 bacteriophage origin of replication; arrow indicates direction of (+) strand synthesis
   2849..2898    -  misc_feature   bom (fragment): basis of mobility region from pBR322
   3000..3035    -  CDS            rop (fragment): Rop protein, which maintains plasmids at low copy number; rop
   3130..3234    +  promoter       AmpR promoter: bla
   3235..4095    +  CDS            AmpR: β-lactamase; bla; confers resistance to ampicillin, carbenicillin, and related antibiotics
   4266..4854    +  rep_origin     ori: high-copy-number ColE1/pMB1/pBR322/pUC origin of replication
>Addgene plasmid #223992 | AiP12423 - pAAV-AiE0461m-minBG-SYFP2-WPRE3-BGHpA (Alias: CN2423) | addgene full sequence | sequence record 449765 | Addgene NGS Result
CCTGCAGGCAGCTGCGCGCTCGCTCGCTCACTGAGGCCGCCCGGGCAAAGCCCGGGCGTCGGGCGACCTT
TGGTCGCCCGGCCTCAGTGAGCGAGCGAGCGCGCAGAGAGGGAGTGGCCAACTCCATCACTAGGGGTTCC
TGCGGCCGCACGCGTGGGAGATATAAACAAGAAGAAACAGGACTGAATAAATGTGTGCAGAAGGATCCTG
TAGCAGCGTCGTTCTTCCTGGCCAGTTGAGCGCGCGCAGCACTTAAGATTGGTGCTCATCCATGCCTATT
CATTCTTGTGATGTGTTGTGTTAGATATTATTGGTAATTATTACTTAGAGAGGTGGCAAAGTAGTGAATA
GGTGGAAAGGCACTGAGACCATATTGTCACCGCAGCTTTGGAAAAGACCTTCTTATTTTAACTTATGTAA
TTAACCATCCCAAATTTACCCTGATCCTCACTGGAAATGTCTTCCCTTTCCTGATATTTACCACAGTTTT
AAAAAGTCTTAGATGGGTATGCATATTTGAGAAATACGTAGAGTTAATTAGTGCGTAGATGTGTTTTTAA
GTTGCATAAAACATATTGTGCTTTGGCATAGCTCCCTTTGTAACTTATTTTAGGAAACCAAGTTTGATTT
TGACAACAGCATTAGAAGTAAAGTGTGTGAAGATGATTTAGAATCCATGAATATCCACATTGCTGAATAT
AATCCTTCCTGGCTACAGAGCTCCTATTTCTGCTCCTGTAAGCAGCCATTCACCCACACTTCTTAAAGTA
ACCCCAATAAACTCACTCATTAAGTTAGATTTTGGCAGTGTCCTTCTTTGATCTGTTGTCCGTGAGCTCG
GGCTGGGCATAAAAGTCAGGGCAGAGCCATCTATTGCTTACATTTGCTTCTGGGATCCAGATCTTTCGAA
GCTAGCGCTACCGGTCGCCACCATGGTGAGCAAGGGCGAGGAGCTGTTCACCGGGGTGGTGCCCATCCTG
GTCGAGCTGGACGGCGACGTAAACGGCCACAAGTTCAGCGTGTCCGGCGAGGGCGAGGGCGATGCCACCT
ACGGCAAGCTGACCCTGAAGCTGATCTGCACCACCGGCAAGCTGCCCGTGCCCTGGCCCACCCTCGTGAC
CACCCTGGGCTACGGCGTGCAGTGCTTCGCCCGCTACCCCGACCACATGAAGCAGCACGACTTCTTCAAG
TCCGCCATGCCCGAAGGCTACGTCCAGGAGCGCACCATCTTCTTCAAGGACGACGGCAACTACAAGACCC
GCGCCGAGGTGAAGTTCGAGGGCGACACCCTGGTGAACCGCATCGAGCTGAAGGGCATCGACTTCAAGGA
GGACGGCAACATCCTGGGGCACAAGCTGGAGTACAACTACAACAGCCACAACGTCTATATCACCGCCGAC
AAGCAGAAGAACGGCATCAAGGCCAACTTCAAGATCCGCCACAACATCGAGGACGGCGGCGTGCAGCTCG
CCGACCACTACCAGCAGAACACCCCCATCGGCGACGGCCCCGTGCTGCTGCCCGACAACCACTACCTGAG
CTACCAGTCCAAGCTGAGCAAAGACCCCAACGAGAAGCGCGATCACATGGTCCTGCTGGAGTTCGTGACC
GCCGCCGGGATCACTCTCGGCATGGACGAGCTGTACAAGTAAGTCGACGGCGCGCCGCGGCCGCGAATTC
GATATCATAATCAACCTCTGGATTACAAAATTTGTGAAAGATTGACTGGTATTCTTAACTATGTTGCTCC
TTTTACGCTATGTGGATACGCTGCTTTAATGCCTTTGTATCATGCTATTGCTTCCCGTATGGCTTTCATT
TTCTCCTCCTTGTATAAATCCTGGTTAGTTCTTGCCACGGCGGAACTCATCGCCGCCTGCCTTGCCCGCT
GCTGGACAGGGGCTCGGCTGTTGGGCACTGACAATTCCGTGGCTCGAGAGATCTTCGACTGTGCCTTCTA
GTTGCCAGCCATCTGTTGTTTGCCCCTCCCCCGTGCCTTCCTTGACCCTGGAAGGTGCCACTCCCACTGT
CCTTTCCTAATAAAATGAGGAAATTGCATCGCATTGTCTGAGTAGGTGTCATTCTATTCTGGGGGGTGGG
GTGGGGCAGGACAGCAAGGGGGAGGATTGGGAAGACAATAGCAGGCATGAGATCTCACGTGCGGACCGAG
CGGCCGCAGGAACCCCTAGTGATGGAGTTGGCCACTCCCTCTCTGCGCGCTCGCTCGCTCACTGAGGCCG
GGCGACCAAAGGTCGCCCGACGCCCGGGCTTTGCCCGGGCGGCCTCAGTGAGCGAGCGAGCGCGCAGCTG
CCTGCAGGGGCGCCTGATGCGGTATTTTCTCCTTACGCATCTGTGCGGTATTTCACACCGCATA
[142 nt withheld, positions 2375-2516]
C
[141 nt withheld, positions 2518-2658]
CCTTTGACGTTGGAGTCCACGTTCTTT
[37 nt withheld, positions 2686-2722]
ACCCTATCTCGGGCTATTCTTTTGATTTATAAGGGATTTTGCCGATTTCGGCCTATTGGTTAAAAAATGA
GCTGATTTAACAAAAATTTAACGCGAATTTTAACAAAATATTAACGTTTACAATTTTATGGTGCACTCTC
AGTACAATCTGCTCTGATGCCGCATAGTTAAGCCAGCCCCGACACCCGCCAACACCCGCTGACGCGCCCT
GACGGGCTTGTCTGCTCCCGGCATCCGCTTACAGACAAGCTGTGACCGTCTCCGGGAGCTGCATGTGTCA
GAGGTTTTCACCGTCATCACCGAAACGCGCGAGACGAAAGGGCCTCGTGATACGCCTATTTTTATAGGTT
AATGTCATGATAATAATGGTTTCTTAGACGTCAGGTGGCACTTTTCGGGGAAATGTGCGCGGAACCCCTA
TTTGTTTATTTTTCTAAATACATTCAAATATGTATCCGCTCATGAGACAATAACCCTGATAAATGCTTCA
ATAATATTGAAAAAGGAAGAGTATGAGTATTCAACATTTCCGTGTCGCCCTTATTCCCTTTTTTGCGGCA
TTTTGCCTTCCTGTTTTTGCTCACCCAGAAACGCTGGTGAAAGTAAAAGATGCTGAAGATCAGTTGGGTG
CACGAGTGGGTTACATCGAACTGGATCTCAACAGCGGTAAGATCCTTGAGAGTTTTCGCCCCGAAGAACG
TTTTCCAATGATGAGCACTTTTAAAGTTCTGCTATGTGGCGCGGTATTATCCCGTATTGACGCCGGGCAA
GAGCAACTCGGTCGCCGCATACACTATTCTCAGAATGACTTGGTTGAGTACTCACCAGTCACAGAAAAGC
ATCTTACGGATGGCATGACAGTAAGAGAATTATGCAGTGCTGCCATAACCATGAGTGATAACACTGCGGC
CAACTTACTTCTGACAACGATCGGAGGACCGAAGGAGCTAACCGCTTTTTTGCACAACATGGGGGATCAT
GTAACTCGCCTTGATCGTTGGGAACCGGAGCTGAATGAAGCCATACCAAACGACGAGCGTGACACCACGA
TGCCTGTAGCAATGGCAACAACGTTGCGCAAACTATTAACTGGCGAACTACTTACTCTAGCTTCCCGGCA
ACAATTAATAGACTGGATGGAGGCGGATAAAGTTGCAGGACCACTTCTGCGCTCGGCCCTTCCGGCTGGC
TGGTTTATTGCTGATAAATCTGGAGCCGGTGAGCGTGGGTCTCGCGGTATCATTGCAGCACTGGGGCCAG
ATGGTAAGCCCTCCCGTATCGTAGTTATCTACACGACGGGGAGTCAGGCAACTATGGATGAACGAAATAG
ACAGATCGCTGAGATAGGTGCCTCACTGATTAAGCATTGGTAACTGTCAGACCAAGTTTACTCATATATA
CTTTAGATTGATTTAAAACTTCATTTTTAATTTAAAAGGATCTAGGTGAAGATCCTTTTTGATAATCTCA
TGACCAAAATCCCTTAACGTGAGTTTTCGTTCCACTGAGCGTCAGACCCCGTAGAAAAGATCAAAGGATC
TTCTTGAGATCCTTTTTTTCTGCGCGTAATCTGCTGCTTGCAAACAAAAAAACCACCGCTACCAGCGGTG
GTTTGTTTGCCGGATCAAGAGCTACCAACTCTTTTTCCGAAGGTAACTGGCTTCAGCAGAGCGCAGATAC
CAAATACTGTCCTTCTAGTGTAGCCGTAGTTAGGCCACCACTTCAAGAACTCTGTAGCACCGCCTACATA
CCTCGCTCTGCTAATCCTGTTACCAGTGGCTGCTGCCAGTGGCGATAAGTCGTGTCTTACCGGGTTGGAC
TCAAGACGATAGTTACCGGATAAGGCGCAGCGGTCGGGCTGAACGGGGGGTTCGTGCACACAGCCCAGCT
TGGAGCGAACGACCTACACCGAACTGAGATACCTACAGCGTGAGCTATGAGAAAGCGCCACGCTTCCCGA
AGGGAGAAAGGCGGACAGGTATCCGGTAAGCGGCAGGGTCGGAACAGGAGAGCGCACGAGGGAGCTTCCA
GGGGGAAACGCCTGGTATCTTTATAGTCCTGTCGGGTTTCGCCACCTCTGACTTGAGCGTCGATTTTTGT
GATGCTCGTCAGGGGGGCGGAGCCTATGGAAAAACGCCAGCAACGCGGCCTTTTTACGGTTCCTGGCCTT
TTGCTGGCCTTTTGCTCACATGT
